>Addgene plasmid #117338 | pmiRGLO-ARHGAP4-203 | addgene full sequence | sequence record 231488 | Addgene NGS Result
GTACTCCGGCCACGATGCGTCCGGCGTAGAGGATCGAGATCTACCGGGTAGGGGAGGCGCTTTTCCCAAG
GCAGTCTGGAGCATGCGCTTTAGCAGCCCCGCTGGGCACTTGGCGCTACACAAGTGGCCTCTGGCCTCGC
ACACATTCCACATCCACCGGTAGGCGCCAACCGGCTCCGTTCTTTGGTGGCCCCTTCGCGCCACCTTCTA
CTCCTCCCCTAGTCAGGAAGTTCCCCCCCGCCCCGCAGCTCGCGTCGTGCAGGACGTGACAAATGGAAGT
AGCACGTCTCACTAGTCTCGTGCAGATGGACAGCACCGCTGAGCAATGGAAGCGGGTAGGCCTTTGGGGC
AGCGGCCAATAGCAGCTTTGCTCCTTCGCTTTCTGGGCTCAGAGGCTGGGAAGGGGTGGGTCCGGGGGCG
GGCTCAGGGGCGGGCTCAGGGGCGGGGCGGGCGCCCGAAGGTCCTCCGGAGGCCCGGCATTCTGCACGCT
TCAAAAGCGCACGTCTGCCGCGCTGTTCTCCTCTTCCTCATCTCCGGGCCTTTCGACCTGCAGCCCAAGC
TTGGCAATCCGGTACTGTTGGTAAAGCCACCATGGAAGATGCCAAAAACATTAAGAAGGGCCCAGCGCCA
TTCTACCCACTCGAAGACGGGACCGCCGGCGAGCAGCTGCACAAAGCCATGAAGCGCTACGCCCTGGTGC
CCGGCACCATCGCCTTTACCGACGCACATATCGAGGTGGACATTACCTACGCCGAGTACTTCGAGATGAG
CGTTCGGCTGGCAGAAGCTATGAAGCGCTATGGGCTGAATACAAACCATCGGATCGTGGTGTGCAGCGAG
AATAGCTTGCAGTTCTTCATGCCCGTGTTGGGTGCCCTGTTCATCGGTGTGGCTGTGGCCCCAGCTAACG
ACATCTACAACGAGCGCGAGCTGCTGAACAGCATGGGCATCAGCCAGCCCACCGTCGTATTCGTGAGCAA
GAAAGGGCTGCAAAAGATCCTCAACGTGCAAAAGAAGCTACCGATCATACAAAAGATCATCATCATGGAT
AGCAAGACCGACTACCAGGGCTTCCAAAGCATGTACACCTTCGTGACTTCCCATTTGCCACCCGGCTTCA
ACGAGTACGACTTCGTGCCCGAGAGCTTCGACCGGGACAAAACCATCGCCCTGATCATGAACAGTAGTGG
CAGTACCGGATTGCCCAAGGGCGTAGCCCTACCGCACCGCACCGCTTGTGTCCGATTCAGTCATGCCCGC
GACCCCATCTTCGGCAACCAGATCATCCCCGACACCGCTATCCTCAGCGTGGTGCCATTTCACCACGGCT
TCGGCATGTTCACCACGCTGGGCTACTTGATCTGCGGCTTTCGGGTCGTGCTCATGTACCGCTTCGAGGA
GGAGCTATTCTTGCGCAGCTTGCAAGACTATAAGATTCAATCTGCCCTGCTGGTGCCCACACTATTTAGC
TTCTTCGCTAAGAGCACTCTCATCGACAAGTACGACCTAAGCAACTTGCACGAGATCGCCAGCGGCGGGG
CGCCGCTCAGCAAGGAGGTAGGTGAGGCCGTGGCCAAACGCTTCCACCTACCAGGCATCCGCCAGGGCTA
CGGCCTGACAGAAACAACCAGCGCCATTCTGATCACCCCCGAAGGGGACGACAAGCCTGGCGCAGTAGGC
AAGGTGGTGCCCTTCTTCGAGGCTAAGGTGGTGGACTTGGACACCGGTAAGACACTGGGTGTGAACCAGC
GCGGCGAGCTGTGCGTCCGTGGCCCCATGATCATGAGCGGCTACGTTAACAACCCCGAGGCTACAAACGC
TCTCATCGACAAGGACGGCTGGCTGCACAGCGGCGACATCGCCTACTGGGACGAGGACGAGCACTTCTTC
ATCGTGGACCGGCTGAAGAGCCTGATCAAATACAAGGGCTACCAGGTAGCCCCAGCCGAACTGGAGAGCA
TCCTGCTGCAACACCCCAACATCTTCGACGCCGGGGTCGCCGGCCTGCCCGACGACGATGCCGGCGAGCT
GCCCGCCGCAGTCGTCGTGCTGGAACACGGTAAAACCATGACCGAGAAGGAGATCGTGGACTATGTGGCC
AGCCAGGTTACAACCGCCAAGAAGCTGCGCGGTGGTGTTGTGTTCGTGGACGAGGTGCCTAAAGGACTGA
CCGGCAAGTTGGACGCCCGCAAGATCCGCGAGATTCTCATTAAGGCCAAGAAGGGCGGCAAGATCGCCGT
GTAATTCTAGTTGTTTAAACGAGCTCGGGTGCCGCTGCTGGAGATGCGTGCCCCCGGCGGCTACCCGCTG
GACCGGCCACTCTCCCCAGCCCCCTTGCTTCTCTCCAGCCCTGTCCAGCAAGTGCAGGGTGCCTGCACTT
CACCCTGTGCAGAGAGGTGGGATGGGGCCGTGCACACAGGGATGCCCGCTCCACATCCTGCCTGCCCCTC
AGCCCTGGCCCAGGCCCCTTTTGGAGGCAGCTGAGGAAGGATGCTGGGGAAAGCCCTCTTCTGCAGCTTT
GTGGAAGGCTGATCAGTGGCTGCTGGGTGGCGGGTACCCTTGCTCAGATGCCTGGCAGGGCTGGGTGGCG
ATTCATAAAGACCTCGTGTTGATTCCCCGAAGTCGACCTGCAGGCATGCAAGCTGATCCGGCTGCTAACA
AAGCCCGAAAGGAAGCTGAGTTGGCTGCTGCCACCGCTGAGCAATAACTAGCATAACCCCTTGGGGCGGC
CGCTTCGAGCAGACATGATAAGATACATTGATGAGTTTGGACAAACCACAACTAGAATGCAGTGAAAAAA
ATGCTTTATTTGTGAAATTTGTGATGCTATTGCTTTATTTGTAACCATTATAAGCTGCAATAAACAAGTT
AACAACAACAATTGCATTCATTTTATGTTTCAGGTTCAGGGGGAGATGTGGGAGGTTTTTTTAAGCAAGT
AAAACCTCTACAAATGTGGTAAAATCGAATTTTAACAAAATATTAACGCTTACAATTTCCTGATGCGGTA
TTTTCTCCTTACGCATCTGTGCGGTATTTCACACCGCATACGCGGATCTGCGCAGCACCATGGCCTGAAA
TAACCTCTGAAAGAGGAACTTGGTTAGGTACCTTCTGAGGCGGAAAGAACCAGCTGTGGAATGTGTGTCA
GTTAGGGTGTGGAAAGTCCCCAGGCTCCCCAGCAGGCAGAAGTATGCAAAGCATGCATCTCAATTAGTCA
GCAACCAGGTGTGGAAAGTCCCCAGGCTCCCCAGCAGGCAGAAGTATGCAAAGCATGCATCTCAATTAGT
CAGCAACCATAGTCCCGCCCCTAACTCCGCCCATCCCGCCCCTAACTCCGCCCAGTTCCGCCCATTCTCC
GCCCCATGGCTGACTAATTTTTTTTATTTATGCAGAGGCCGAGGCCGCCTCGGCCTCTGAGCTATTCCAG
AAGTAGTGAGGAGGCTTTTTTGGAGGCCTAGGCTTTTGCAAAAAGCTTGATTCTTCTGACACAACAGTCT
CGAACCAAAGGCTGGAGCCACCATGGCTTCCAAGGTGTACGACCCCGAGCAACGCAAACGCATGATCACT
GGGCCTCAGTGGTGGGCTCGCTGCAAGCAAATGAACGTGCTGGACTCCTTCATCAACTACTATGATTCCG
AGAAGCACGCCGAGAACGCCGTGATTTTTCTGCATGGTAACGCTGCCTCCAGCTACCTGTGGAGGCACGT
CGTGCCTCACATCGAGCCCGTGGCTAGATGCATCATCCCTGATCTGATCGGAATGGGTAAGTCCGGCAAG
AGCGGGAATGGCTCATATCGCCTCCTGGATCACTACAAGTACCTCACCGCTTGGTTCGAGCTGCTGAACC
TTCCAAAGAAAATCATCTTTGTGGGCCACGACTGGGGGGCTTGTCTGGCCTTTCACTACTCCTACGAGCA
CCAAGACAAGATCAAGGCCATCGTCCATGCTGAGAGTGTCGTGGACGTGATCGAGTCCTGGGACGAGTGG
CCTGACATCGAGGAGGATATCGCCCTGATCAAGAGCGAAGAGGGCGAGAAAATGGTGCTTGAGAATAACT
TCTTCGTCGAGACCATGCTCCCAAGCAAGATCATGCGGAAACTGGAGCCTGAGGAGTTCGCTGCCTACCT
GGAGCCATTCAAGGAGAAGGGCGAGGTTAGACGGCCTACCCTCTCCTGGCCTCGCGAGATCCCTCTCGTT
AAGGGAGGCAAGCCCGACGTCGTCCAGATTGTCCGCAACTACAACGCCTACCTTCGGGCCAGCGACGATC
TGCCTAAGATGTTCATCGAGTCCGACCCTGGGTTCTTTTCCAACGCTATTGTCGAGGGAGCTAAGAAGTT
CCCTAACACCGAGTTCGTGAAGGTGAAGGGCCTCCACTTCAGCCAGGAGGACGCTCCAGATGAAATGGGT
AAGTACATCAAGAGCTTCGTGGAGCGCGTGCTGAAGAACGAGCAGACCGGTGGTGGGAGCGGAGGTGGCG
GATCAGGTGGCGGAGGCTCCGGAGGGATTGAACAAGATGGATTGCACGCAGGTTCTCCGGCCGCTTGGGT
GGAGAGGCTATTCGGCTATGACTGGGCACAACAGACAATCGGCTGCTCTGATGCCGCCGTGTTCCGGCTG
TCAGCGCAGGGGCGCCCGGTTCTTTTTGTCAAGACCGACCTGTCCGGTGCCCTGAATGAACTGCAGGACG
AGGCAGCGCGGCTATCGTGGCTGGCCACGACGGGCGTTCCTTGCGCAGCTGTGCTCGACGTTGTCACTGA
AGCGGGAAGGGACTGGCTGCTATTGGGCGAAGTGCCGGGGCAGGATCTCCTGTCATCTCACCTTGCTCCT
GCCGAGAAAGTATCCATCATGGCTGATGCAATGCGGCGGCTGCATACGCTTGATCCGGCTACCTGCCCAT
TCGACCACCAAGCGAAACATCGCATCGAGCGAGCACGTACTCGGATGGAAGCCGGTCTTGTCGATCAGGA
TGATCTGGACGAAGAGCATCAGGGGCTCGCGCCAGCCGAACTGTTCGCCAGGCTCAAGGCGCGCATGCCC
GACGGCGAGGATCTCGTCGTGACCCATGGCGATGCCTGCTTGCCGAATATCATGGTGGAAAATGGCCGCT
TTTCTGGATTCATCGACTGTGGCCGGCTGGGTGTGGCGGACCGCTATCAGGACATAGCGTTGGCTACCCG
TGATATTGCTGAAGAGCTTGGCGGCGAATGGGCTGACCGCTTCCTCGTGCTTTACGGTATCGCCGCTCCC
GATTCGCAGCGCATCGCCTTCTATCGCCTTCTTGACGAGTTCTTCTGAGCGGGACTCTGGGGTTCGAAAT
GACCGACCAAGCGACGCCCAACCTGCCATCACGATGGCCGCAATAAAATATCTTTATTTTCATTACATCT
GTGTGTTGGTTTTTTGTGTGAATCGATAGCGATAAGGATCCTCTTTGCGCTTGCGTTTTCCCTTGTCCAG
ATAGCCCAGTAGCTGACATTCATCCGGGGTCAGCACCGTTTCTGCGGACTGGCTTTCTACGTAATGGTTT
CTTAGACGTCAGGTGGCACTTTTCGGGGAAATGTGCGCGGAACCCCTATTTGTTTATTTTTCTAAATACA
TTCAAATATGTATCCGCTCATGAGACAATAACCCTGATAAATGCTTCAATAATATTGAAAAAGGAAGAGT
ATGAGTATTCAACATTTCCGTGTCGCCCTTATTCCCTTTTTTGCGGCATTTTGCCTTCCTGTTTTTGCTC
ACCCAGAAACGCTGGTGAAAGTAAAAGATGCTGAAGATCAGTTGGGTGCACGAGTGGGTTACATCGAACT
GGATCTCAACAGCGGTAAGATCCTTGAGAGTTTTCGCCCCGAAGAACGTTTTCCAATGATGAGCACTTTC
AAAGTTCTGCTATGTGGCGCGGTATTATCCCGTATTGACGCCGGGCAAGAGCAACTCGGTCGCCGCATAC
ACTATTCTCAGAATGACTTGGTTGAGTACTCACCAGTCACAGAAAAGCATCTTACGGATGGCATGACAGT
AAGAGAATTATGCAGTGCTGCCATAACCATGAGTGATAACACTGCGGCCAACTTACTTCTGACAACTATC
GGAGGACCGAAGGAGCTAACCGCTTTTTTGCACAACATGGGGGATCATGTAACTCGCCTTGATCGTTGGG
AACCGGAGCTGAATGAAGCCATACCAAACGACGAGCGTGACACCACGATGCCTGTAGCAATGGCAACAAC
GTTGCGCAAACTATTAACTGGCGAACTACTTACTCTAGCTTCCCGGCAACAATTAATAGACTGGATGGAG
GCGGATAAAGTTGCAGGACCACTTCTGCGCTCGGCCCTTCCGGCTGGCTGGTTTATTGCTGATAAATCTG
GAGCCGGTGAGCGTGGGTCTCGCGGTATCATTGCAGCACTGGGGCCAGATGGTAAGCCCTCCCGTATCGT
AGTTATCTACACGACGGGGAGTCAGGCAACTATGGATGAACGAAATAGACAGATCGCTGAGATAGGTGCC
TCACTGATTAAGCATTGGTAATTCGAAATGACCGACCAAGCGACGCCCAACCGGTATCAGCTCACTCAAA
GGCGGTAATACGGTTATCCACAGAATCAGGGGATAACGCAGGAAAGAACATGTGAGCAAAAGGCCAGCAA
AAGGCCAGGAACCGTAAAAAGGCCGCGTTGCTGGCGTTTTTCCATAGGCTCCGCCCCCCTGACGAGCATC
ACAAAAATCGACGCTCAAGTCAGAGGTGGCGAAACCCGACAGGACTATAAAGATACCAGGCGTTTCCCCC
TGGAAGCTCCCTCGTGCGCTCTCCTGTTCCGACCCTGCCGCTTACCGGATACCTGTCCGCCTTTCTCCCT
TCGGGAAGCGTGGCGCTTTCTCATAGCTCACGCTGTAGGTATCTCAGTTCGGTGTAGGTCGTTCGCTCCA
AGCTGGGCTGTGTGCACGAACCCCCCGTTCAGCCCGACCGCTGCGCCTTATCCGGTAACTATCGTCTTGA
GTCCAACCCGGTAAGACACGACTTATCGCCACTGGCAGCAGCCACTGGTAACAGGATTAGCAGAGCGAGG
TATGTAGGCGGTGCTACAGAGTTCTTGAAGTGGTGGCCTAACTACGGCTACACTAGAAGGACAGTATTTG
GTATCTGCGCTCTGCTGAAGCCAGTTACCTTCGGAAAAAGAGTTGGTAGCTCTTGATCCGGCAAACAAAC
CACCGCTGGTAGCGGTGGTTTTTTTGTTTGCAAGCAGCAGATTACGCGCAGAAAAAAAGGATTTCAAGAA
GATCCTTTGATCTTTTCTACGGGGTCTGACGCTCAGTGGAACGAAAACTCACGTTAAGGGATTTTGGTCA
TGAGATTATCAAAAAGGATCTTCACCTAGATCCTTTTATAGTCCGGAAATACAGGAACGCACGCTGGATG
GCCCTTCGCTGGGATGGTGAAACCATGAAAAATGGCAGCTTCAGTGGATTAAGTGGGGGTAATGTGGCCT
GTACCCTCTGGTTGCATAGGTATTCATACGGTTAAAATTTATCAGGCGCGATTGCGGCAGTTTTTCGGGT
GGTTTGTTGCCATTTTTACCTGTCTGCTGCCGTGATCGCGCTGAACGCGTTTTAGCGGTGCGTACAATTA
AGGGATTATGGTAAATCCACTTACTGTCTGCCCTCGTAGCCATCGAGATAAACCGCA
Features (pLannotate 1.2.2; 18 found; start..end, strand, type, name):
     46..545     +  promoter       PGK promoter: mouse phosphoglycerate kinase 1 promoter
    592..2244    +  CDS            luciferase: firefly luciferase synthetic luc2 version of the luciferase gene
   2621..2644    +  misc_feature   MCS (fragment): pUC18/19 multiple cloning site
   2651..2700    +  CDS            SET1 (fragment): solubility-enhancement tag derived from T7 phage gene 10B
   2708..2727    +  terminator     T7 terminator (fragment): transcription terminator for bacteriophage T7 RNA polymerase
   2749..2870    -  polyA_signal   SV40 poly(A) signal: SV40 polyadenylation signal
   2893..2961    -  CDS            large T antigen (fragment): large T antigen from SV40 (simian virus 40)
   2966..2998    +  rep_origin     M13 ori (fragment): M13 bacteriophage origin of replication; arrow indicates direction of (+) strand synthesis
   2999..3050    -  misc_feature   bom (fragment): basis of mobility region from pBR322
   3115..3472    +  promoter       SV40 promoter: SV40 enhancer and early promoter
   3523..4455    +  CDS            hRluc: Renilla luciferase human codon-optimized
   4506..5298    +  CDS            NeoR/KanR (fragment): aminoglycoside phosphotransferase from Tn5; aph(3')-II (or nptII); confers resistance to neomycin, kanamycin, and G418 (Geneticin®)
   5362..5410    +  polyA_signal   poly(A) signal: synthetic polyadenylation signal
   5431..5523    -  CDS            tnpA (fragment): TN5P_ECOLX - Also known as tnp. Experimental evidence at protein level: Swiss-Prot protein existence level 1. Mediates transposition of transposon Tn5 by a 'cut and paste' mechanism. First, the monomeric transposase binds the 19 bp inverted DNA repeats flanking the transposon. Then, dimerization of the DNA- bound transposase creates a synaptic DNA complex. After nicking of the first DNA strand, excision of the transposon proceeds through a series of intermediates. The transposase then mediates the insertion of the transposon at a new site by strand transfer. The activity of the wild- type tran
   5566..5670    +  promoter       AmpR promoter: bla
   5671..6531    +  CDS            AmpR: β-lactamase; bla; confers resistance to ampicillin, carbenicillin, and related antibiotics
   6689..7277    -  rep_origin     ori: high-copy-number ColE1/pMB1/pBR322/pUC origin of replication
   7393..7676    +  misc_feature   cer region: ColE1-derived recombination site that helps to maintain plasmids as monomers
