[The description below was written by a language model from this plasmid's Addgene catalogue record and pLannotate feature annotations shown in this document.]
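Description:
pmiRGLO-ARHGAP4-203 is a mammalian dual-luciferase reporter plasmid built on the Promega pmiRGLO backbone, made to test whether a human 3' UTR is a microRNA target. In bacteria it replicates from a high-copy ColE1/pUC-type origin and is selected with ampicillin through the β-lactamase gene. A ColE1 cer site is also annotated, which helps keep the plasmid monomeric. The full sequenced record is 7,687 nt, consistent with a 353 bp insert added to the 7,334 bp backbone.

The test cassette uses the mouse PGK-1 promoter to drive the synthetic luc2 firefly luciferase. The 353 bp 3' UTR of the human ARHGAP4-203 transcript was inserted by Gibson assembly downstream of the luciferase stop codon, destroying the flanking NheI and XbaI sites. The feature table does not annotate the insert itself, but an unannotated gap between the luciferase coding sequence and the remaining polylinker fragment matches its expected position. An annotated SV40 polyadenylation signal lies just beyond it. Because the UTR becomes part of the firefly luciferase mRNA, a microRNA that binds it should lower firefly signal.

A second unit, driven by the SV40 enhancer/early promoter, encodes humanized Renilla luciferase followed by a neomycin phosphotransferase sequence and a synthetic poly(A) signal. It provides an internal normalisation control on the same plasmid and allows G418 selection in mammalian cells. Several short annotations (SET1, large T antigen, M13 ori, bom, tnpA fragments) look like incidental partial matches rather than functional parts. The associated publication concerns the miR-124 regulatory network during human neurogenesis, which suggests this UTR was examined as a candidate target in that setting.
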