Addgene plasmid #117338: pmiRGLO-ARHGAP4-203
Purpose: Dual luciferase assay for miRNA-targeted UTR
Depositing lab: Volker Busskamp. Depositing organization: Technische Universitaet Dresden. Publication: Combined Experimental and System-Level Analyses Reveal the Complex Regulatory Network of miR-124 during Human Neurogenesis. Kutsche LK, Gysi DM, Fallmann J, Lenk K, Petri R, Swiersy A, Klapper SD, Pircs K, Khattak S, Stadler PF, Jakobsson J, Nowick K, Busskamp V. Cell Syst. 2018 Sep 28. pii: S2405-4712(18)30358-2. doi: 10.1016/j.cels.2018.08.011. PubMed 30292704.
Backbone
  Vector backbone: pmiRGLO
  Backbone manufacturer: Promega
  Backbone size w/o insert (bp): 7334
  Vector type: Mammalian Expression, Luciferase
  Selectable markers: Neomycin (select with G418)
Growth in bacteria
  Bacterial resistance: Ampicillin, 100 μg/mL
  Growth temperature: 37°C
  Growth strain: DH5alpha
  Copy number: High Copy
Gene/Insert
  Gene/Insert name: 3' UTR ARHGAP4-203
  Species: H. sapiens (human)
  Insert size (bp): 353
  Promoter: Murine PGK-1
  Tag / fusion protein: luciferase (N terminal on backbone)
  Cloning method: Gibson Cloning
  Sequencing primers: 5′ Fluc-F1 (AGAAGCTGCGCGGTGGTGTTGTG); 3′ T7terminal
Terms and licenses: Academic/Nonprofit Terms; Industry Terms: Not Available to Industry
Depositor comments: 5' NheI cloning site destroyed, 3' XbaI cloning site destroyed
How to cite: pmiRGLO-ARHGAP4-203 was a gift from Volker Busskamp (Addgene plasmid # 117338 ; http://n2t.net/addgene:117338 ; RRID:Addgene_117338)
